>Addgene plasmid #64692 | pLJSRSF3 | addgene partial sequence | sequence record 121053 | T7term 5'-GCTAGTTATTGCTCAGCGG-3'
GCTGCGCTAGTAGACGAGTCCATGTGCTGGCGTTCAAATTTCGCAGCAGCGGTTTCTTTACCAGACTCGA
GTGCGGCCGCAAGCTTATTGAAGCTGCCACAAGGCAGGAACGTTGGATGGTTCCCATCCTGCCAAGGAGG
TGTGGGGCTGCAAACATTTATACGTCTTGCCGTTATATGTGACCAATTGTCCCGCAGTATAAGCTGTGTT
GACCTGCCAAGCGGATACACCAGGATTTGTGGTACCGAATTCGTTCGGCAAATTATCAACCCGCATCAAA
TCCAATTCACGTTCAAATATTTCATCAATTGGCAACATTTGACCATCAACAGTCATAAACTTATGGTCTT
TTGTTGCCCGAATCAATGAACCATCTTCCAAACAATACTCAAACACCTCTTGTTCTCCGCGATCGTGCCA
TTGTGCTACAGGTTGTGTATAAATATTTCCATTATTATCAACGCTATAAACAGTACATTCGATGCGCTTT
TCTACAATTTTACCAATCGGTAATAATCCATATTCTACTGTCAATATTTCCGTTTCATAGCTTAAACAGG
ATCCTTCCGTTACGGTGTAGGTTTTGGTAGCGTCGTCGTAGGTCCATTCACCGTCAACACCGTTGTCGTT
AGCGTACTGTTTGAAAACTTTTTCCGCGGTAGCAGCGTCAACAGCTTCGGTGGTGGTTTCACCTTTCAGG
GTTTTACCGTTCAGGATAAGTTTGTACTGCATATGGGATCCACCAATCTGTTCTCTGTGAGTCTCAATAA
TATCGTTATCCTCCATGTCCAAATCTTCAGGGGTCTGATCAGCTTGAATTCTAATACCGTCGTACAAGAA
TC
