>Addgene plasmid #64692 | pLJSRSF3 | addgene partial sequence | sequence record 121933 | T7 5'-TAATACGACTCACTATAGGG-3'
TTTAATAAGGAGATATACCATGGGCAGCAGCCATCATCATCATCATCACGGCTCCCCTATACTAGGTTAT
TGGAAAATTAAGGGCCTTGTGCAACCCACTCGACTTCTTTTGGAATATCTTGAAGAAAAATATGAAGAGC
ATTTGTATGAGCGCGATGAAGGTGATAAATGGCGAAACAAAAAGTTTGAATTGGGTTTGGAGTTTCCCAA
TCTTCCTTATTATATTGATGGTGATGTTAAATTAACACAGTCTATGGCCATCATACGTTATATAGCTGAC
AAGCACAACATGTTGGGTGGTTGTCCAAAAGAGCGTGCAGAGATTTCAATGCTTGAAGGAGCGGTTTTGG
ATATTAGATACGGTGTTTCGAGAATTGCATATAGTAAAGACTTTGAAACTCTCAAAGTTGATTTTCTTAG
CAAGCTACCTGAAATGCTGAAAATGTTCGAAGATCGTTTATGTCATAAAACATATTTAAATGGTGATCAT
GTAACCCATCCTGACTTCATGTTGTATGACGCTCTTGATGTTGTTTTATACATGGACCCAATGTGCCTGG
ATGCGTTCCCAAAATTAGTTTGTTTTAAAAAACGTATTGAAGCTATCCCACAAATTG
