[The description below was written by a language model from this plasmid's Addgene catalogue record.]
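Description:
pLJSRSF3 is an empty bacterial expression backbone derived from pHYRSF53 (listed backbone size about 4.5 kb), modified by the addition of a GST module. It is selected with kanamycin and is recorded as high copy. The record does not name the origin of replication and provides no feature table, so the exact order and boundaries of elements can only be inferred from the catalogue fields. Expression is driven by a T7 promoter, so protein production requires a host that supplies T7 RNA polymerase. The sequencing primer sites listed (T7 and T7 terminator) indicate that the cassette is flanked by the standard T7 promoter and terminator.

The cassette encodes the fusion architecture His-GST-Smt3-NpuDnaEN102-CBD. At the N-terminal side, a His tag permits immobilised metal affinity purification. GST and Smt3, the yeast SUMO homologue, act in tandem as solubility-enhancing fusion partners. Smt3 fusions can typically be removed precisely by a SUMO-specific protease. At the C-terminal side sit NpuDnaE-N102, the N-terminal fragment of the split DnaE intein from Nostoc punctiforme, and a CBD tag, commonly a chitin-binding domain used for affinity capture, although the record does not expand the abbreviation.

A gene of interest is inserted by restriction enzyme cloning, presumably between the Smt3 and intein modules. The resulting protein would carry a removable solubility tag and a split-intein half suitable for protein trans-splicing or ligation with a partner bearing the complementary C-intein. The associated publication concerns tandem SUMO fusion vectors for improving soluble protein expression and purification, which matches this design.
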