Addgene plasmid #64692: pLJSRSF3
Purpose: (Empty Backbone) His-GST-Smt3-NpuDnaEN102-CBD
Depositing lab: Hideo Iwai. Depositing organization: University of Helsinki, Institute of Biotechnology. Publication: Tandem SUMO fusion vectors for improving soluble protein expression and purification. Guerrero F, Ciragan A, Iwai H. Protein Expr Purif. 2015 Aug 20. pii: S1046-5928(15)30039-5. doi: 10.1016/j.pep.2015.08.019. PubMed 26297996.
Backbone
  Vector backbone: pHYRSF53
  Backbone size (bp): 4540
  Modifications to backbone: Addition of GST
  Vector type: Bacterial Expression
  Promoter: T7
  Tag / fusion protein: HisTag (N terminal on backbone); GST (N terminal on insert); Smt3 (N terminal on insert); NpuDnaE-N102 (C terminal on backbone); CBD (C terminal on backbone)
Growth in bacteria
  Bacterial resistance: Kanamycin, 50 μg/mL
  Growth temperature: 37°C
  Growth strain: DH5alpha
  Copy number: High Copy
Gene/Insert
  Cloning method: Restriction Enzyme
  Sequencing primers: 5′ T7; 3′ T7 term
Terms and licenses: Academic/Nonprofit Terms; Industry Terms: Not Available to Industry
How to cite: pLJSRSF3 was a gift from Hideo Iwai (Addgene plasmid # 64692 ; http://n2t.net/addgene:64692 ; RRID:Addgene_64692)
